>Addgene plasmid #200474 | pKLV2-U6gRNA5(BRD9(91))-PGKpuro2ABFP-W | addgene full sequence | sequence record 418721 | Addgene NGS Result
CGCCCATTGACGTCAATAATGACGTATGTTCCCATAGTAACGCCAATAGGGACTTTCCATTGACGTCAAT
GGGTGGAGTATTTACGGTAAACTGCCCACTTGGCAGTACATCAAGTGTATCATATGCCAAGTACGCCCCC
TATTGACGTCAATGACGGTAAATGGCCCGCCTGGCATTATGCCCAGTACATGACCTTATGGGACTTTCCT
ACTTGGCAGTACATCTACGTATTAGTCATCGCTATTACCATGGTGATGCGGTTTTGGCAGTACATCAATG
GGCGTGGATAGCGGTTTGACTCACGGGGATTTCCAAGTCTCCACCCCATTGACGTCAATGGGAGTTTGTT
TTGGCACCAAAATCAACGGGACTTTCCAAAATGTCGTAACAACTCCGCCCCATTGACGCAAATGGGCGGT
AGGCGTGTACGGTGGGAGGTCTATATAAGCAGCGCGTTTTGCCTGTACTGGGTCTCTCTGGTTAGACCAG
ATCTGAGCCTGGGAGCTCTCTGGCTAACTAGGGAACCCACTGCTTAAGCCTCAATAAAGCTTGCCTTGAG
TGCTTCAAGTAGTGTGTGCCCGTCTGTTGTGTGACTCTGGTAACTAGAGATCCCTCAGACCCTTTTAGTC
AGTGTGGAAAATCTCTAGCAGTGGCGCCCGAACAGGGACTTGAAAGCGAAAGGGAAACCAGAGGAGCTCT
CTCGACGCAGGACTCGGCTTGCTGAAGCGCGCACGGCAAGAGGCGAGGGGCGGCGACTGGTGAGTACGCC
AAAAATTTTGACTAGCGGAGGCTAGAAGGAGAGAGATGGGTGCGAGAGCGTCAGTATTAAGCGGGGGAGA
ATTAGATCGCGATGGGAAAAAATTCGGTTAAGGCCAGGGGGAAAGAAAAAATATAAATTAAAACATATAG
TATGGGCAAGCAGGGAGCTAGAACGATTCGCAGTTAATCCTGGCCTGTTAGAAACATCAGAAGGCTGTAG
ACAAATACTGGGACAGCTACAACCATCCCTTCAGACAGGATCAGAAGAACTTAGATCATTATATAATACA
GTAGCAACCCTCTATTGTGTGCATCAAAGGATAGAGATAAAAGACACCAAGGAAGCTTTAGACAAGATAG
AGGAAGAGCAAAACAAAAGTAAGACCACCGCACAGCAAGCGGCCGGCCGCGCTGATCTTCAGACCTGGAG
GAGGAGATATGAGGGACAATTGGAGAAGTGAATTATATAAATATAAAGTAGTAAAAATTGAACCATTAGG
AGTAGCACCCACCAAGGCAAAGAGAAGAGTGGTGCAGAGAGAAAAAAGAGCAGTGGGAATAGGAGCTTTG
TTCCTTGGGTTCTTGGGAGCAGCAGGAAGCACTATGGGCGCAGCGTCAATGACGCTGACGGTACAGGCCA
GACAATTATTGTCTGGTATAGTGCAGCAGCAGAACAATTTGCTGAGGGCTATTGAGGCGCAACAGCATCT
GTTGCAACTCACAGTCTGGGGCATCAAGCAGCTCCAGGCAAGAATCCTGGCTGTGGAAAGATACCTAAAG
GATCAACAGCTCCTGGGGATTTGGGGTTGCTCTGGAAAACTCATTTGCACCACTGCTGTGCCTTGGAATG
CTAGTTGGAGTAATAAATCTCTGGAACAGATTTGGAATCACACGACCTGGATGGAGTGGGACAGAGAAAT
TAACAATTACACAAGCTTAATACACTCCTTAATTGAAGAATCGCAAAACCAGCAAGAAAAGAATGAACAA
GAATTATTGGAATTAGATAAATGGGCAAGTTTGTGGAATTGGTTTAACATAACAAATTGGCTGTGGTATA
TAAAATTATTCATAATGATAGTAGGAGGCTTGGTAGGTTTAAGAATAGTTTTTGCTGTACTTTCTATAGT
GAATAGAGTTAGGCAGGGATATTCACCATTATCGTTTCAGACCCACCTCCCAACCCCGAGGGGACCCGAC
AGGCCCGAAGGAATAGAAGAAGAAGGTGGAGAGAGAGACAGAGACAGATCCATTCGATTAGTGAACGGAT
CGGCACTGCGTGCGCCAATTCTGCAGACAAATGGCAGTATTCATCCACAATTTTAAAAGAAAAGGGGGGA
TTGGGGGGTACAGTGCAGGGGAAAGAATAGTAGACATAATAGCAACAGACATACAAACTAAAGAATTACA
AAAACAAATTACAAAAATTCAAAATTTTCGGGTTTATTACAGGGACAGCAGAGATCCAGTTTGGTTAGTA
CCGGGCCCTACGCGTCCAAGGTCGGGCAGGAAGAGGGCCTATTTCCCATGATTCCTTCATATTTGCATAT
ACGATACAAGGCTGTTAGAGAGATAATTAGAATTAATTTGACTGTAAACACAAAGATATTAGTACAAAAT
ACGTGACGTAGAAAGTAATAATTTCTTGGGTAGTTTGCAGTTTTAAAATTATGTTTTAAAATGGACTATC
ATATGCTTACCGTAACTTGAAAGTATTTCGATTTCTTGGCTTTATATATCTTGTGGAAAGGACGAAACAC
CGTTGACGGACAGTACCGCAGGTTTAAGAGCTATGCTGGAAACAGCATAGCAAGTTTAAATAAGGCTAGT
CCGTTATCAACTTGAAAAAGTGGCACCGAGTCGGTGCTTTTTTTGGATCCAATTCTACCGGGTAGGGGAG
GCGCTTTTCCCAAGGCAGTCTGGAGCATGCGCTTTAGCAGCCCCGCTGGGCACTTGGCGCTACACAAGTG
GCCTCTGGCCTCGCACACATTCCACATCCACCGGTAGGCGCCAACCGGCTCCGTTCTTTGGTGGCCCCTT
CGCGCCACCTTCTACTCCTCCCCTAGTCAGGAAGTTCCCCCCCGCCCCGCAGCTCGCGTCGTGCAGGACG
TGACAAATGGAAGTAGCACGTCTCACTAGTCTCGTGCAGATGGACAGCACCGCTGAGCAATGGAAGCGGG
TAGGCCTTTGGGGCAGCGGCCAATAGCAGCTTTGCTCCTTCGCTTTCTGGGCTCAGAGGCTGGGAAGGGG
TGGGTCCGGGGGCGGGCTCAGGGGCGGGCTCAGGGGCGGGGCGGGCGCCCGAAGGTCCTCCGGAGGCCCG
GCATTCTGCACGCTTCAAAAGCGCACGTCTGCCGCGCTGTTCTCCTCTTCCTCATCTCCGGGCCTTTCGA
CCTGCATCCATCTAGATCTCGAGCAGCTGAAGCTTACCATGACCGAGTACAAGCCCACGGTGCGCCTCGC
CACCCGCGACGACGTCCCCAGGGCCGTACGCACCCTCGCCGCCGCGTTCGCCGACTACCCCGCCACGCGC
CACACCGTCGATCCGGACCGCCACATCGAGCGGGTCACCGAGCTGCAAGAACTCTTCCTCACGCGCGTCG
GGCTCGACATCGGCAAGGTGTGGGTCGCGGACGACGGCGCCGCGGTGGCGGTCTGGACCACGCCGGAGAG
CGTCGAAGCGGGGGCGGTGTTCGCCGAGATCGGCCCGCGCATGGCCGAGTTGAGCGGTTCCCGGCTGGCC
GCGCAGCAACAGATGGAAGGCCTCCTGGCGCCGCACCGGCCCAAGGAGCCCGCGTGGTTCCTGGCCACCG
TCGGCGTCTCGCCCGACCACCAGGGCAAGGGTCTGGGCAGCGCCGTCGTGCTCCCCGGAGTGGAGGCGGC
CGAGCGCGCCGGGGTGCCCGCCTTCCTGGAGACCTCCGCGCCCCGCAACCTCCCCTTCTACGAGCGGCTC
GGCTTCACCGTCACCGCCGACGTCGAGGTGCCCGAAGGACCGCGCACCTGGTGCATGACCCGCAAGCCCG
GTGCCGGCGGCGGGTCCGGAGGAGAGGGCAGAGGAAGTCTCCTAACATGCGGTGACGTGGAGGAGAATCC
TGGCCCAATGAGCGAGCTGATTAAGGAGAACATGCACATGAAGCTGTACATGGAGGGCACCGTGGACAAC
CATCACTTCAAGTGCACATCCGAGGGCGAAGGCAAGCCCTACGAGGGCACCCAGACCATGAGAATCAAGG
TGGTCGAGGGCGGCCCTCTCCCCTTCGCCTTCGACATCCTGGCTACTAGCTTCCTCTACGGCAGCAAGAC
CTTCATCAACCACACCCAGGGCATCCCCGACTTCTTCAAGCAGTCCTTCCCTGAGGGCTTCACATGGGAG
AGAGTCACCACATACGAGGACGGGGGCGTGCTGACCGCTACCCAGGACACCAGCCTCCAGGACGGCTGCC
TCATCTACAACGTCAAGATCAGAGGGGTGAACTTCACATCCAACGGCCCTGTGATGCAGAAGAAAACACT
CGGCTGGGAGGCCTTCACCGAGACGCTGTACCCCGCTGACGGCGGCCTGGAAGGCAGAAACGACATGGCC
CTGAAGCTCGTGGGCGGGAGCCATCTGATCGCAAACATCAAGACCACATATAGATCCAAGAAACCCGCTA
AGAACCTCAAGATGCCTGGCGTCTACTATGTGGACTACAGACTGGAAAGAATCAAGGAGGCCAACAACGA
GACCTACGTCGAGCAGCACGAGGTGGCAGTGGCCAGATACTGCGACCTCCCTAGCAAACTGGGGCACAAG
CTTAATTGAGCGGCCGCTCAACCTCTGGATTACAAAATTTGTGAAAGATTGACTGGTATTCTTAACTATG
TTGCTCCTTTTACGCTATGTGGATACGCTGCTTTAATGCCTTTGTATCATGCTATTGCTTCCCGTATGGC
TTTCATTTTCTCCTCCTTGTATAAATCCTGGTTGCTGTCTCTTTATGAGGAGTTGTGGCCCGTTGTCAGG
CAACGTGGCGTGGTGTGCACTGTGTTTGCTGACGCAACCCCCACTGGTTGGGGCATTGCCACCACCTGTC
AGCTCCTTTCCGGGACTTTCGCTTTCCCCCTCCCTATTGCCACGGCGGAACTCATCGCCGCCTGCCTTGC
CCGCTGCTGGACAGGGGCTCGGCTGTTGGGCACTGACAATTCCGTGGTGTTGTCGGGGAAATCATCGTCC
TTTCCTTGGCTGCTCGCCTGTGTTGCCACCTGGATTCTGCGCGGGACGTCCTTCTGCTACGTCCCTTCGG
CCCTCAATCCAGCGGACCTTCCTTCCCGCGGCCTGCTGCCGGCTCTGCGGCCTCTTCCGCGTCTACGCCT
TCGCCCTCAGACGAGTCGGATCTCCCTTTGGGCCGCCTCCCCGCAGGTACCTTTAAGACCAATGACTTAC
AAGGCAGCTGTAGATCTTAGCCACTTTTTAAAAGAAAAGGGGGGACTGGAAGGGCTAATTCACTCCCAAA
GAAGTCAAGATCTGCTTTTTGCCTGTACTGGGTCTCTCTGGTTAGACCAGAGTCTCTCTGGTTAGACCAG
ATCTGAGCCTGGGAGCTCTCTGGCTAACTAGGGAACCCACTGCTTAAGCCTCAATAAAGCTTGCCTTGAG
TGCTTCAAGTAGTGTGTGCCCGTCTGTTGTGTGACTCTGGTAACTAGAGATCCCTCAGACCCTTTTAGTC
AGTGTGGAAAATCTCTAGCAGTTTAAACCCGCTGATCAGCCTCGACTGTGCCTTCTAGTTGCCAGCCATC
TGTTGTTTGCCCCTCCCCCGTGCCTTCCTTGACCCTGGAAGGTGCCACTCCCACTGTCCTTTCCTAATAA
AATGAGGAAATTGCATCGCATTGTCTGAGTAGGTGTCATTCTATTCTGGGGGGTGGGGTGGGGCAGGACA
GCAAGGGGGAGGATTGGGAAGTCAATAGCAGGCATGCTGGGGATGCGGTGGGCTCTATGGGCGGCCGTTA
ATTAAGCTTTTGTTCCCTTTAGTGAGGGTTAATTGCGCGCTTGGCGTAATCATGGTCATAGCTGTTTCCT
GTGTGAAATTGTTATCCGCTCACAATTCCACACAACATACGAGCCGGGAGCATAAAGTGTAAAGCCTGGG
GTGCCTAATGAGTGAGCTAACTCACATTAATTGCGTTGCGCTCACTGCCCGCTTTCCAGTCGGGAAACCT
GTCGTGCCAGCTGCATTAATGAATCGGCCAACGCGCGGGGAGAGGCGGTTTGCGTATTGGGCGCTCTTCC
GCTTCCTCGCTCACTGACTCGCTGCGCTCGGTCGTTCGGCTGCGGCGAGCGGTATCAGCTCACTCAAAGG
CGGTAATACGGTTATCCACAGAATCAGGGGATAACGCAGGAAAGAACATGTGAGCAAAAGGCCAGCAAAA
GGCCAGGAACCGTAAAAAGGCCGCGTTGCTGGCGTTTTTCCATAGGCTCCGCCCCCCTGACGAGCATCAC
AAAAATCGACGCTCAAGTCAGAGGTGGCGAAACCCGACAGGACTATAAAGATACCAGGCGTTTCCCCCTG
GAAGCTCCCTCGTGCGCTCTCCTGTTCCGACCCTGCCGCTTACCGGATACCTGTCCGCCTTTCTCCCTTC
GGGAAGCGTGGCGCTTTCTCATAGCTCACGCTGTAGGTATCTCAGTTCGGTGTAGGTCGTTCGCTCCAAG
CTGGGCTGTGTGCACGAACCCCCCGTTCAGCCCGACCGCTGCGCCTTATCCGGTAACTATCGTCTTGAGT
CCAACCCGGTAAGACACGACTTATCGCCACTGGCAGCAGCCACTGGTAACAGGATTAGCAGAGCGAGGTA
TGTAGGCGGTGCTACAGAGTTCTTGAAGTGGTGGCCTAACTACGGCTACACTAGAAGAACAGTATTTGGT
ATCTGCGCTCTGCTGAAGCCAGTTACCTTCGGAAAAAGAGTTGGTAGCTCTTGATCCGGCAAACAAACCA
CCGCTGGTAGCGGTGGTTTTTTTGTTTGCAAGCAGCAGATTACGCGCAGAAAAAAAGGATCTCAAGAAGA
TCCTTTGATCTTTTCTACGGGGTCTGACGCTCAGTGGAACGAAAACTCACGTTAAGGGATTTTGGTCATG
AGATTATCAAAAAGGATCTTCACCTAGATCCTTTTAAATTAAAAATGAAGTTTTAAATCAATCTAAAGTA
TATATGAGTAAACTTGGTCTGACAGTTACCAATGCTTAATCAGTGAGGCACCTATCTCAGCGATCTGTCT
ATTTCGTTCATCCATAGTTGCCTGACTCCCCGTCGTGTAGATAACTACGATACGGGAGGGCTTACCATCT
GGCCCCAGTGCTGCAATGATACCGCGAGACCCACGCTCACCGGCTCCAGATTTATCAGCAATAAACCAGC
CAGCCGGAAGGGCCGAGCGCAGAAGTGGTCCTGCAACTTTATCCGCCTCCATCCAGTCTATTAATTGTTG
CCGGGAAGCTAGAGTAAGTAGTTCGCCAGTTAATAGTTTGCGCAACGTTGTTGCCATTGCTACAGGCATC
GTGGTGTCACGCTCGTCGTTTGGTATGGCTTCATTCAGCTCCGGTTCCCAACGATCAAGGCGAGTTACAT
GATCCCCCATGTTGTGCAAAAAAGCGGTTAGCTCCTTCGGTCCTCCGATCGTTGTCAGAAGTAAGTTGGC
CGCAGTGTTATCACTCATGGTTATGGCAGCACTGCATAATTCTCTTACTGTCATGCCATCCGTAAGATGC
TTTTCTGTGACTGGTGAGTACTCAACCAAGTCATTCTGAGAATAGTGTATGCGGCGACCGAGTTGCTCTT
GCCCGGCGTCAATACGGGATAATACCGCGCCACATAGCAGAACTTTAAAAGTGCTCATCATTGGAAAACG
TTCTTCGGGGCGAAAACTCTCAAGGATCTTACCGCTGTTGAGATCCAGTTCGATGTAACCCACTCGTGCA
CCCAACTGATCTTCAGCATCTTTTACTTTCACCAGCGTTTCTGGGTGAGCAAAAACAGGAAGGCAAAATG
CCGCAAAAAAGGGAATAAGGGCGACACGGAAATGTTGAATACTCATACTCTTCCTTTTTCAATATTATTG
AAGCATTTATCAGGGTTATTGTCTCATGAGCGGATACATATTTGAATGTATTTAGAAAAATAAACAAATA
GGGGTTCCGCGCACATTTCCCCGAAAAGTGCCACCTAAATTGTAAGCGTTAATATTTTGTTAAAATTCGC
GTTAAATTTTTGTTAAATCAGCTCATTTTTTAACCAATAGGCCGAAATCGGCAAAATCCCTTATAAATCA
AAAGAATAGACCGAGATAGGGT
[37 nt withheld, positions 8073-8109]
AAAGAACGTGGACTCCAACGTCAAAGG
[49 nt withheld, positions 8137-8185]
T
[91 nt withheld, positions 8187-8277]
G
[124 nt withheld, positions 8279-8402]
CCCATTCGCCATTCAGGCTGCGCAACTGTTGGGAAGGGCGATCGGTGCGGGCCTCTTCGCTATTACGCCA
GCTGGCGAAAGGGGGATGTGCTGCAAGGCGATTAAGTTGGGTAACGCCAGGGTTTTCCCAGTCACGACGT
TGTAAAACGACGGCCAGTGAGCGCGCGTAATACGACTCACTATAGGGCGAATTGACTAGTACATAACTTA
CGGTAAATGGCCCGCCTGGCTGACCGCCCAACGACCCC
Features (pLannotate 1.2.2; 28 found; start..end, strand, type, name):
    253..452     +  promoter       CMV promoter: human cytomegalovirus (CMV) immediate early promoter
    470..650     +  LTR            5' LTR (truncated): truncated 5' long terminal repeat (LTR) from HIV-1
    697..822     +  misc_feature   HIV-1 Ψ: packaging signal of human immunodeficiency virus type 1
    806..1144    +  CDS            HIV-1 gag (fragment): gag protein from human immunodeficiency virus 1; gag
   1321..1554    +  misc_feature   RRE: The Rev response element (RRE) of HIV-1 allows for Rev-dependent mRNA export from the nucleus to the cytoplasm.
   1931..2031    +  CDS            Rev (fragment): human immunodeficiency virus 1 (HIV-1) Rev protein; rev; enhances nuclear export of unspliced and incompletely spliced viral mRNAs
   2081..2198    +  misc_feature   cPPT/CTS: central polypurine tract and central termination sequence of HIV-1
   2273..2513    +  promoter       U6 promoter: RNA polymerase III promoter for human U6 snRNA
   2560..2627    +  misc_RNA       tracrRNA (fragment): trans-activating CRISPR RNA for the Streptococcus pyogenes CRISPR/Cas9 system
   2650..3149    +  promoter       PGK promoter: mouse phosphoglycerate kinase 1 promoter
   3189..3785    +  CDS            PuroR (fragment): puromycin N-acetyltransferase; pac from Streptomyces; confers resistance to puromycin
   3858..4556    +  CDS            TagBFP: TagBFP is a basic (constitutively fluorescent) blue fluorescent protein published in 2008, derived from Entacmaea quadricolor. It is reported to be a very rapidly-maturing monomer with very low acid sensitivity.
   4568..5154    +  misc_feature   WPRE: woodchuck hepatitis virus posttranscriptional regulatory element
   5148..5294    +  CDS            nef (fragment): NEF_HV1LA - Experimental evidence at protein level: Swiss-Prot protein existence level 1. Extracellular Nef protein targets CD4(+) T-lymphocytes for apoptosis by interacting with CXCR4 surface receptors. From Human immunodeficiency virus type 1 group M subtype B (isolate Lai) (HIV-1).
   5302..5480    +  LTR            5' LTR (truncated): truncated 5' long terminal repeat (LTR) from HIV-1
   5506..5617    +  polyA_signal   bGH poly(A) signal: bovine growth hormone polyadenylation signal
   5756..5774    -  promoter       T3 promoter: promoter for bacteriophage T3 RNA polymerase
   5819..5835    -  protein_bind   lac operator: The lac repressor binds to the lac operator to inhibit transcription in E. coli. This inhibition can be relieved by adding lactose or isopropyl-β-D-thiogalactopyranoside (IPTG). lac repressor encoded by lacI
   5843..5873    -  promoter       lac promoter: promoter for the E. coli lac operon
   5888..5909    -  protein_bind   CAP binding site: CAP binding activates transcription in the presence of cAMP. E. coli catabolite activator protein
   5922..6014    -  CDS            lacI (fragment): lac repressor; lacI; The lac repressor binds to the lac operator to inhibit transcription in E. coli. This inhibition can be relieved by adding lactose or isopropyl-β-D-thiogalactopyranoside (IPTG).
   6197..6785    -  rep_origin     ori: high-copy-number ColE1/pMB1/pBR322/pUC origin of replication
   6956..7816    -  CDS            AmpR: β-lactamase; bla; confers resistance to ampicillin, carbenicillin, and related antibiotics
   7817..7921    -  promoter       AmpR promoter: bla
   7974..8402    -  rep_origin     f1 ori (sequence partly withheld): f1 bacteriophage origin of replication; arrow indicates direction of (+) strand synthesis
   8407..8562    -  CDS            lacZα (fragment): LacZα fragment of β-galactosidase; lacZ fragment
   8570..8588    +  promoter       T7 promoter: promoter for bacteriophage T7 RNA polymerase
   8602..252     +  enhancer       CMV enhancer (across the origin): human cytomegalovirus immediate early enhancer
