[The description below was written by a language model from this plasmid's Addgene catalogue record and pLannotate feature annotations shown in this document.]
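Description:
pKLV2-U6gRNA5(BRD9(91))-PGKpuro2ABFP-W is an 8.65 kb lentiviral guide RNA expression plasmid that delivers a single CRISPR/Cas9 guide against human BRD9, a bromodomain protein. It was made by inserting the guide oligonucleotide between the two BbsI sites of the parental pKLV2-U6gRNA5(BbsI)-PGKpuro2ABFP-W backbone, destroying both sites. In bacteria it is maintained through a high-copy ColE1/pUC-type origin with ampicillin selection (AmpR). An f1 origin and remnants of a lac/lacZα cloning region flanked by T3 and T7 promoters are also carried in the backbone.

The viral genome is transcribed from a CMV enhancer/promoter fused to a truncated HIV-1 5' LTR, a chimeric arrangement typical of Tat-independent lentiviral vectors. This is followed by the Ψ packaging signal with a gag fragment, the RRE for Rev-dependent nuclear export, and the cPPT/CTS. A second truncated LTR and a bGH polyadenylation signal close the transfer cassette.

Between these elements, a human U6 RNA polymerase III promoter drives the BRD9 spacer joined to an S. pyogenes tracrRNA-derived scaffold. A separate mouse PGK promoter expresses puromycin N-acetyltransferase and TagBFP. The plasmid name indicates that a 2A peptide links these two proteins, although it is not annotated in the feature table. A WPRE downstream enhances transcript expression.

Transduced cells can therefore be selected with puromycin or tracked and sorted by blue fluorescence. The vector encodes no Cas9, so the nuclease must be supplied separately, for example by using Cas9-expressing cells. The associated study concerns BAF chromatin remodelling complexes in human T-cell acute lymphoblastic leukemia, consistent with use for BRD9 knockout.
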