Addgene plasmid #200474: pKLV2-U6gRNA5(BRD9(91))-PGKpuro2ABFP-W
Purpose: Lentiviral vector expressing gRNA targeting human BRD9
Depositing lab: Kosuke Yusa. Depositing organization: Kyoto University, Institute for Life and Medical Sciences. Publication: Canonical BAF complex regulates the oncogenic program in human T-cell acute lymphoblastic leukemia. Aoki K, Hyuga M, Tarumoto Y, Nishibuchi G, Ueda A, Ochi Y, Sugino S, Mikami T, Kobushi H, Kato I, Akahane K, Inukai T, Takaori-Kondo A, Takita J, Ogawa S, Yusa K. Blood. 2023 Nov 3:blood.2023020857. doi: 10.1182/blood.2023020857. PubMed 37922452.
Backbone
  Vector backbone: pKLV2-U6gRNA5(BbsI)-PGKpuro2ABFP-W
  Backbone manufacturer: addgene
  Backbone size w/o insert (bp): 8648
  Total vector size (bp): 8650
  Vector type: Lentiviral
  Selectable markers: Puromycin
Growth in bacteria
  Bacterial resistance: Ampicillin, 100 μg/mL
  Growth temperature: 37°C
  Growth strain: NEB Stable
  Copy number: Unknown
Gene/Insert
  Gene/Insert name: BRD9(91)
  gRNA/shRNA sequence: TTGACGGACAGTACCGCAG
  Species: H. sapiens (human)
  Entrez Gene: BRD9 (a.k.a. LAVS3040, PRO9856, SMARCI2)
  Cloning method: Restriction Enzyme; 5′ cloning site BbsI (destroyed during cloning); 3′ cloning site BbsI (destroyed during cloning)
  Sequencing primers: 5′ AGATAATTAGAATTAATTTGACTG
Terms and licenses: Academic/Nonprofit Terms; Industry Terms: Not Available to Industry
How to cite: pKLV2-U6gRNA5(BRD9(91))-PGKpuro2ABFP-W was a gift from Kosuke Yusa (Addgene plasmid # 200474 ; http://n2t.net/addgene:200474 ; RRID:Addgene_200474)
